>Addgene plasmid #125779 | pLKO.1-puro-shPSMD2 | addgene full sequence | sequence record 246021 | Addgene NGS Result
GCCTCTCCCCGCGCGTTGGCCGATTCATTAATGCAGCTGGCACGACAGGTTTCCCGACTGGAAAGCGGGC
AGTGAGCGCAACGCAATTAATGTGAGTTAGCTCACTCATTAGGCACCCCAGGCTTTACACTTTATGCTTC
CGGCTCGTATGTTGTGTGGAATTGTGAGCGGATAACAATTTCACACAGGAAACAGCTATGACCATGATTA
CGCCAAGCGCGCAATTAACCCTCACTAAAGGGAACAAAAGCTGGAGCTGCAAGCTTAATGTAGTCTTATG
CAATACTCTTGTAGTCTTGCAACATGGTAACGATGAGTTAGCAACATGCCTTACAAGGAGAGAAAAAGCA
CCGTGCATGCCGATTGGTGGAAGTAAGGTGGTACGATCGTGCCTTATTAGGAAGGCAACAGACGGGTCTG
ACATGGATTGGACGAACCACTGAATTGCCGCATTGCAGAGATATTGTATTTAAGTGCCTAGCTCGATACA
TAAACGGGTCTCTCTGGTTAGACCAGATCTGAGCCTGGGAGCTCTCTGGCTAACTAGGGAACCCACTGCT
TAAGCCTCAATAAAGCTTGCCTTGAGTGCTTCAAGTAGTGTGTGCCCGTCTGTTGTGTGACTCTGGTAAC
TAGAGATCCCTCAGACCCTTTTAGTCAGTGTGGAAAATCTCTAGCAGTGGCGCCCGAACAGGGACTTGAA
AGCGAAAGGGAAACCAGAGGAGCTCTCTCGACGCAGGACTCGGCTTGCTGAAGCGCGCACGGCAAGAGGC
GAGGGGCGGCGACTGGTGAGTACGCCAAAAATTTTGACTAGCGGAGGCTAGAAGGAGAGAGATGGGTGCG
AGAGCGTCAGTATTAAGCGGGGGAGAATTAGATCGCGATGGGAAAAAATTCGGTTAAGGCCAGGGGGAAA
GAAAAAATATAAATTAAAACATATAGTATGGGCAAGCAGGGAGCTAGAACGATTCGCAGTTAATCCTGGC
CTGTTAGAAACATCAGAAGGCTGTAGACAAATACTGGGACAGCTACAACCATCCCTTCAGACAGGATCAG
AAGAACTTAGATCATTATATAATACAGTAGCAACCCTCTATTGTGTGCATCAAAGGATAGAGATAAAAGA
CACCAAGGAAGCTTTAGACAAGATAGAGGAAGAGCAAAACAAAAGTAAGACCACCGCACAGCAAGCGGCC
GCTGATCTTCAGACCTGGAGGAGGAGATATGAGGGACAATTGGAGAAGTGAATTATATAAATATAAAGTA
GTAAAAATTGAACCATTAGGAGTAGCACCCACCAAGGCAAAGAGAAGAGTGGTGCAGAGAGAAAAAAGAG
CAGTGGGAATAGGAGCTTTGTTCCTTGGGTTCTTGGGAGCAGCAGGAAGCACTATGGGCGCAGCGTCAAT
GACGCTGACGGTACAGGCCAGACAATTATTGTCTGGTATAGTGCAGCAGCAGAACAATTTGCTGAGGGCT
ATTGAGGCGCAACAGCATCTGTTGCAACTCACAGTCTGGGGCATCAAGCAGCTCCAGGCAAGAATCCTGG
CTGTGGAAAGATACCTAAAGGATCAACAGCTCCTGGGGATTTGGGGTTGCTCTGGAAAACTCATTTGCAC
CACTGCTGTGCCTTGGAATGCTAGTTGGAGTAATAAATCTCTGGAACAGATTTGGAATCACACGACCTGG
ATGGAGTGGGACAGAGAAATTAACAATTACACAAGCTTAATACACTCCTTAATTGAAGAATCGCAAAACC
AGCAAGAAAAGAATGAACAAGAATTATTGGAATTAGATAAATGGGCAAGTTTGTGGAATTGGTTTAACAT
AACAAATTGGCTGTGGTATATAAAATTATTCATAATGATAGTAGGAGGCTTGGTAGGTTTAAGAATAGTT
TTTGCTGTACTTTCTATAGTGAATAGAGTTAGGCAGGGATATTCACCATTATCGTTTCAGACCCACCTCC
CAACCCCGAGGGGACCCGACAGGCCCGAAGGAATAGAAGAAGAAGGTGGAGAGAGAGACAGAGACAGATC
CATTCGATTAGTGAACGGATCTCGACGGTATCGATCACGAGACTAGCCTCGAGCGGCCGCCCCCTTCACC
GAGGGCCTATTTCCCATGATTCCTTCATATTTGCATATACGATACAAGGCTGTTAGAGAGATAATTGGAA
TTAATTTGACTGTAAACACAAAGATATTAGTACAAAATACGTGACGTAGAAAGTAATAATTTCTTGGGTA
GTTTGCAGTTTTAAAATTATGTTTTAAAATGGACTATCATATGCTTACCGTAACTTGAAAGTATTTCGAT
TTCTTGGCTTTATATATCTTGTGGAAAGGACGAAACACCGGCGCCAGTTAGCTCAATATCATCTCGAGAT
GATATTGAGCTAACTGGCGTTTTTGAATTCTCGACCTCGAGACAAATGGCAGTATTCATCCACAATTTTA
AAAGAAAAGGGGGGATTGGGGGGTACAGTGCAGGGGAAAGAATAGTAGACATAATAGCAACAGACATACA
AACTAAAGAATTACAAAAACAAATTACAAAAATTCAAAATTTTCGGGTTTATTACAGGGACAGCAGAGAT
CCACTTTGGCCGCGGCTCGAGGGGGTTGGGGTTGCGCCTTTTCCAAGGCAGCCCTGGGTTTGCGCAGGGA
CGCGGCTGCTCTGGGCGTGGTTCCGGGAAACGCAGCGGCGCCGACCCTGGGTCTCGCACATTCTTCACGT
CCGTTCGCAGCGTCACCCGGATCTTCGCCGCTACCCTTGTGGGCCCCCCGGCGACGCTTCCTGCTCCGCC
CCTAAGTCGGGAAGGTTCCTTGCGGTTCGCGGCGTGCCGGACGTGACAAACGGAAGCCGCACGTCTCACT
AGTACCCTCGCAGACGGACAGCGCCAGGGAGCAATGGCAGCGCGCCGACCGCGATGGGCTGTGGCCAATA
GCGGCTGCTCAGCAGGGCGCGCCGAGAGCAGCGGCCGGGAAGGGGCGGTGCGGGAGGCGGGGTGTGGGGC
GGTAGTGTGGGCCCTGTTCCTGCCCGCGCGGTGTTCCGCATTCTGCAAGCCTCCGGAGCGCACGTCGGCA
GTCGGCTCCCTCGTTGACCGAATCACCGACCTCTCTCCCCAGGGGGATCCACCGGAGCTTACCATGACCG
AGTACAAGCCCACGGTGCGCCTCGCCACCCGCGACGACGTCCCCAGGGCCGTACGCACCCTCGCCGCCGC
GTTCGCCGACTACCCCGCCACGCGCCACACCGTCGATCCGGACCGCCACATCGAGCGGGTCACCGAGCTG
CAAGAACTCTTCCTCACGCGCGTCGGGCTCGACATCGGCAAGGTGTGGGTCGCGGACGACGGCGCCGCGG
TGGCGGTCTGGACCACGCCGGAGAGCGTCGAAGCGGGGGCGGTGTTCGCCGAGATCGGCCCGCGCATGGC
CGAGTTGAGCGGTTCCCGGCTGGCCGCGCAGCAACAGATGGAAGGCCTCCTGGCGCCGCACCGGCCCAAG
GAGCCCGCGTGGTTCCTGGCCACCGTCGGCGTCTCGCCCGACCACCAGGGCAAGGGTCTGGGCAGCGCCG
TCGTGCTCCCCGGAGTGGAGGCGGCCGAGCGCGCCGGGGTGCCCGCCTTCCTGGAGACCTCCGCGCCCCG
CAACCTCCCCTTCTACGAGCGGCTCGGCTTCACCGTCACCGCCGACGTCGAGGTGCCCGAAGGACCGCGC
ACCTGGTGCATGACCCGCAAGCCCGGTGCCTGACGCCCGCCCCACGACCCGCAGCGCCCGACCGAAAGGA
GCGCACGACCCCATGCATCGGTACCTTTAAGACCAATGACTTACAAGGCAGCTGTAGATCTTAGCCACTT
TTTAAAAGAAAAGGGGGGACTGGAAGGGCTAATTCACTCCCAACGAAGACAAGATCTGCTTTTTGCTTGT
ACTGGGTCTCTCTGGTTAGACCAGATCTGAGCCTGGGAGCTCTCTGGCTAACTAGGGAACCCACTGCTTA
AGCCTCAATAAAGCTTGCCTTGAGTGCTTCAAGTAGTGTGTGCCCGTCTGTTGTGTGACTCTGGTAACTA
GAGATCCCTCAGACCCTTTTAGTCAGTGTGGAAAATCTCTAGCAGTAGTAGTTCATGTCATCTTATTATT
CAGTATTTATAACTTGCAAAGAAATGAATATCAGAGAGTGAGAGGAACTTGTTTATTGCAGCTTATAATG
GTTACAAATAAAGCAATAGCATCACAAATTTCACAAATAAAGCATTTTTTTCACTGCATTCTAGTTGTGG
TTTGTCCAAACTCATCAATGTATCTTATCATGTCTGGCTCTAGCTATCCCGCCCCTAACTCCGCCCATCC
CGCCCCTAACTCCGCCCAGTTCCGCCCATTCTCCGCCCCATGGCTGACTAATTTTTTTTATTTATGCAGA
GGCCGAGGCCGCCTCGGCCTCTGAGCTATTCCAGAAGTAGTGAGGAGGCTTTTTTGGAGGCCTAGGGACG
TACCCAATTCGCCCTATAGTGAGTCGTATTACGCGCGCTCACTGGCCGTCGTTTTACAACGTCGTGACTG
GGAAAACCCTGGCGTTACCCAACTTAATCGCCTTGCAGCACATCCCCCTTTCGCCAGCTGGCGTAATAGC
GAAGAGGCCCGCACCGATCGCCCTTCCCAACAGTTGCGCAGCCTGAATGGCGAATGGG
[124 nt withheld, positions 4679-4802]
C
[91 nt withheld, positions 4804-4894]
A
[49 nt withheld, positions 4896-4944]
CCTTTGACGTTGGAGTCCACGTTCTTT
[37 nt withheld, positions 4972-5008]
ACCCTATCTCGGTCTATTCTTTTGATTTATAAGGGATTTTGCCGATTTCGGCCTATTGGTTAAAAAATGA
GCTGATTTAACAAAAATTTAACGCGAATTTTAACAAAATATTAACGCTTACAATTTAGGTGGCACTTTTC
GGGGAAATGTGCGCGGAACCCCTATTTGTTTATTTTTCTAAATACATTCAAATATGTATCCGCTCATGAG
ACAATAACCCTGATAAATGCTTCAATAATATTGAAAAAGGAAGAGTATGAGTATTCAACATTTCCGTGTC
GCCCTTATTCCCTTTTTTGCGGCATTTTGCCTTCCTGTTTTTGCTCACCCAGAAACGCTGGTGAAAGTAA
AAGATGCTGAAGATCAGTTGGGTGCACGAGTGGGTTACATCGAACTGGATCTCAACAGCGGTAAGATCCT
TGAGAGTTTTCGCCCCGAAGAACGTTTTCCAATGATGAGCACTTTTAAAGTTCTGCTATGTGGCGCGGTA
TTATCCCGTATTGACGCCGGGCAAGAGCAACTCGGTCGCCGCATACACTATTCTCAGAATGACTTGGTTG
AGTACTCACCAGTCACAGAAAAGCATCTTACGGATGGCATGACAGTAAGAGAATTATGCAGTGCTGCCAT
AACCATGAGTGATAACACTGCGGCCAACTTACTTCTGACAACGATCGGAGGACCGAAGGAGCTAACCGCT
TTTTTGCACAACATGGGGGATCATGTAACTCGCCTTGATCGTTGGGAACCGGAGCTGAATGAAGCCATAC
CAAACGACGAGCGTGACACCACGATGCCTGTAGCAATGGCAACAACGTTGCGCAAACTATTAACTGGCGA
ACTACTTACTCTAGCTTCCCGGCAACAATTAATAGACTGGATGGAGGCGGATAAAGTTGCAGGACCACTT
CTGCGCTCGGCCCTTCCGGCTGGCTGGTTTATTGCTGATAAATCTGGAGCCGGTGAGCGTGGGTCTCGCG
GTATCATTGCAGCACTGGGGCCAGATGGTAAGCCCTCCCGTATCGTAGTTATCTACACGACGGGGAGTCA
GGCAACTATGGATGAACGAAATAGACAGATCGCTGAGATAGGTGCCTCACTGATTAAGCATTGGTAACTG
TCAGACCAAGTTTACTCATATATACTTTAGATTGATTTAAAACTTCATTTTTAATTTAAAAGGATCTAGG
TGAAGATCCTTTTTGATAATCTCATGACCAAAATCCCTTAACGTGAGTTTTCGTTCCACTGAGCGTCAGA
CCCCGTAGAAAAGATCAAAGGATCTTCTTGAGATCCTTTTTTTCTGCGCGTAATCTGCTGCTTGCAAACA
AAAAAACCACCGCTACCAGCGGTGGTTTGTTTGCCGGATCAAGAGCTACCAACTCTTTTTCCGAAGGTAA
CTGGCTTCAGCAGAGCGCAGATACCAAATACTGTTCTTCTAGTGTAGCCGTAGTTAGGCCACCACTTCAA
GAACTCTGTAGCACCGCCTACATACCTCGCTCTGCTAATCCTGTTACCAGTGGCTGCTGCCAGTGGCGAT
AAGTCGTGTCTTACCGGGTTGGACTCAAGACGATAGTTACCGGATAAGGCGCAGCGGTCGGGCTGAACGG
GGGGTTCGTGCACACAGCCCAGCTTGGAGCGAACGACCTACACCGAACTGAGATACCTACAGCGTGAGCT
ATGAGAAAGCGCCACGCTTCCCGAAGGGAGAAAGGCGGACAGGTATCCGGTAAGCGGCAGGGTCGGAACA
GGAGAGCGCACGAGGGAGCTTCCAGGGGGAAACGCCTGGTATCTTTATAGTCCTGTCGGGTTTCGCCACC
TCTGACTTGAGCGTCGATTTTTGTGATGCTCGTCAGGGGGGCGGAGCCTATGGAAAAACGCCAGCAACGC
GGCCTTTTTACGGTTCCTGGCCTTTTGCTGGCCTTTTGCTCACATGTTCTTTCCTGCGTTATCCCCTGAT
TCTGTGGATAACCGTATTACCGCCTTTGAGTGAGCTGATACCGCTCGCCGCAGCCGAACGACCGAGCGCA
GCGAGTCAGTGAGCGAGGAAGCGGAAGAGCGCCCAATACGCAAACC
Features (pLannotate 1.2.2; 25 found; start..end, strand, type, name):
     88..109     +  protein_bind   CAP binding site: CAP binding activates transcription in the presence of cAMP. E. coli catabolite activator protein
    124..154     +  promoter       lac promoter: promoter for the E. coli lac operon
    162..178     +  protein_bind   lac operator: The lac repressor binds to the lac operator to inhibit transcription in E. coli. This inhibition can be relieved by adding lactose or isopropyl-β-D-thiogalactopyranoside (IPTG). lac repressor encoded by lacI
    223..241     +  promoter       T3 promoter: promoter for bacteriophage T3 RNA polymerase
    269..495     +  promoter       RSV promoter: Rous sarcoma virus enhancer/promoter
    496..676     +  LTR            5' LTR (truncated): truncated 5' long terminal repeat (LTR) from HIV-1
    723..848     +  misc_feature   HIV-1 Ψ: packaging signal of human immunodeficiency virus type 1
    832..1195    +  CDS            HIV-1 gag (fragment): gag protein from human immunodeficiency virus 1; gag
   1341..1574    +  misc_feature   RRE: The Rev response element (RRE) of HIV-1 allows for Rev-dependent mRNA export from the nucleus to the cytoplasm.
   1951..2051    +  CDS            Rev (fragment): human immunodeficiency virus 1 (HIV-1) Rev protein; rev; enhances nuclear export of unspliced and incompletely spliced viral mRNAs
   2101..2341    +  promoter       U6 promoter: RNA polymerase III promoter for human U6 snRNA
   2446..2563    +  misc_feature   cPPT/CTS: central polypurine tract and central termination sequence of HIV-1
   2612..3122    +  promoter       hPGK promoter: human phosphoglycerate kinase 1 promoter
   3144..3743    +  CDS            PuroR: puromycin N-acetyltransferase; pac from Streptomyces alboniger; confers resistance to puromycin
   3786..3869    +  CDS            nef (fragment): NEF_HV1Z2 - Experimental evidence at protein level: Swiss-Prot protein existence level 1. Extracellular Nef protein targets CD4(+) T-lymphocytes for apoptosis by interacting with CXCR4 surface receptors. From Human immunodeficiency virus type 1 group M subtype D (isolate Z2/CDC-Z34) (HIV-1).
   3871..4104    +  LTR            3' LTR (ΔU3): self-inactivating 3' long terminal repeat (LTR) from HIV-1
   4176..4297    +  polyA_signal   SV40 poly(A) signal: SV40 polyadenylation signal
   4337..4472    +  rep_origin     SV40 ori: SV40 origin of replication
   4493..4511    -  promoter       T7 promoter: promoter for bacteriophage T7 RNA polymerase
   4519..4674    +  CDS            lacZα (fragment): LacZα fragment of β-galactosidase; lacZ fragment
   4679..5107    +  rep_origin     f1 ori (sequence partly withheld): f1 bacteriophage origin of replication; arrow indicates direction of (+) strand synthesis
   5160..5264    +  promoter       AmpR promoter: bla
   5265..6125    +  CDS            AmpR: β-lactamase; bla; confers resistance to ampicillin, carbenicillin, and related antibiotics
   6296..6884    +  rep_origin     ori: high-copy-number ColE1/pMB1/pBR322/pUC origin of replication
   7067..75      +  CDS            lacI (fragment) (across the origin): lac repressor; lacI; The lac repressor binds to the lac operator to inhibit transcription in E. coli. This inhibition can be relieved by adding lactose or isopropyl-β-D-thiogalactopyranoside (IPTG).
