[The description below was written by a language model from this plasmid's Addgene catalogue record and pLannotate feature annotations shown in this document.]
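Description:
pLKO.1-puro-shPSMD2 is a lentiviral RNAi vector built on the pLKO.1-puro backbone for constitutive expression of a short-hairpin RNA against human PSMD2 (also known as RPN1, S2, P97 or TRAP2), a proteasome subunit gene. The record lists it as an RNAi positive control. The 58 bp hairpin insert was cloned between AgeI (destroyed in cloning) and EcoRI sites, and sits just downstream of the human U6 RNA polymerase III promoter, which drives hairpin transcription in mammalian cells. A separate cassette, in which the human PGK promoter drives puromycin N-acetyltransferase, allows puromycin selection of transduced cells.

The transfer-vector architecture has features typical of third-generation, self-inactivating HIV-1 designs. An RSV enhancer/promoter replaces the U3 region of a truncated 5' LTR to produce the genomic RNA in packaging cells. It is followed by the Ψ packaging signal with a gag fragment, the Rev response element for Rev-dependent nuclear export, and a cPPT/CTS element that aids nuclear import. The ΔU3 3' LTR inactivates LTR promoter activity after integration. An SV40 poly(A) signal and SV40 origin lie outside the viral unit. In bacteria the plasmid is maintained by a high-copy ColE1/pUC-type origin with ampicillin resistance. It also carries an f1 origin and residual lac, T3 and T7 elements from the cloning backbone. The catalogue specifies a recombination-limiting strain, consistent with the repeated LTRs.

The sequenced record is 7,084 nt, whereas the catalogue lists a backbone size of 8,901 bp without insert. The record does not explain this difference, though it may reflect loss of a stuffer fragment when the hairpin was cloned.
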