Addgene plasmid #125779: pLKO.1-puro-shPSMD2
Purpose: constitutive expression of a short-hairpin RNA targeting human PSMD2 (RNAi positive control)
Depositing lab: Francisca Vazquez. Depositing organization: Broad Institute. Publication: WRN helicase is a synthetic lethal target in microsatellite unstable cancers. Chan EM, Shibue T, McFarland JM, Gaeta B, Ghandi M, Dumont N, Gonzalez A, McPartlan JS, Li T, Zhang Y, Bin Liu J, Lazaro JB, Gu P, Piett CG, Apffel A, Ali SO, Deasy R, Keskula P, Ng RWS, Roberts EA, Reznichenko E, Leung L, Alimova M, Schenone M, Islam M, Maruvka YE, Liu Y, Roper J, Raghavan S, Giannakis M, Tseng YY, Nagel ZD, D'Andrea A, Root DE, Boehm JS, Getz G, Chang S, Golub TR, Tsherniak A, Vazquez F, Bass AJ. Nature. 2019 Apr 10. pii: 10.1038/s41586-019-1102-x. doi: 10.1038/s41586-019-1102-x. PubMed 30971823.
Backbone
  Vector backbone: pLKO.1-puro
  Backbone size w/o insert (bp): 8901
  Vector type: RNAi
  Selectable markers: Puromycin
Growth in bacteria
  Bacterial resistance: Ampicillin, 100 μg/mL
  Growth temperature: 30°C
  Growth strain: NEB Stable
  Copy number: High Copy
Gene/Insert
  Gene/Insert name: shPSMD2
  gRNA/shRNA sequence: CGCCAGTTAGCTCAATATCAT
  Species: H. sapiens (human)
  Insert size (bp): 58
  Entrez Gene: PSMD2 (a.k.a. P97, RPN1, S2, TRAP2)
  Cloning method: Restriction Enzyme; 5′ cloning site AgeI (destroyed during cloning); 3′ cloning site EcoRI (not destroyed)
  Sequencing primers: 5′ NA
Terms and licenses: Academic/Nonprofit Terms; Industry Terms: Not Available to Industry
Depositor comments: Please visit https://www.biorxiv.org/content/10.1101/502070v1 for BioRxiv preprint.
How to cite: pLKO.1-puro-shPSMD2 was a gift from Francisca Vazquez (Addgene plasmid # 125779 ; http://n2t.net/addgene:125779 ; RRID:Addgene_125779)
